>Addgene plasmid #14341 | pAG423GAL-EYFP-ccdB | depositor full sequence | sequence record 8004 | Author sequence
GACGAAAGGGCCTCGTGATACGCCTATTTTTATAGGTTAATGTCATGATAATAATGGTTTCTTAGATGAT
CCAATATCAAAGGAAATGATAGCATTGAAGGATGAGACTAATCCAATTGAGGAGTGGCAGCATATAGAAC
AGCTAAAGGGTAGTGCTGAAGGAAGCATACGATACCCCGCATGGAATGGGATAATATCACAGGAGGTACT
AGACTACCTTTCATCCTACATAAATAGACGCATATAAGTACGCATTTAAGCATAAACACGCACTATGCCG
TTCTTCTCATGTATATATATATACAGGCAACACGCAGATATAGGTGCGACGTGAACAGTGAGCTGTATGT
GCGCAGCTCGCGTTGCATTTTCGGAAGCGCTCGTTTTCGGAAACGCTTTGAAGTTCCTATTCCGAAGTTC
CTATTCTCTAGAAAGTATAGGAACTTCAGAGCGCTTTTGAAAACCAAAAGCGCTCTGAAGACGCACTTTC
AAAAAACCAAAAACGCACCGGACTGTAACGAGCTACTAAAATATTGCGAATACCGCTTCCACAAACATTG
CTCAAAAGTATCTCTTTGCTATATATCTCTGTGCTATATCCCTATATAACCTACCCATCCACCTTTCGCT
CCTTGAACTTGCATCTAAACTCGACCTCTACATTTTTTATGTTTATCTCTAGTATTACTCTTTAGACAAA
AAAATTGTAGTAAGAACTATTCATAGAGTGAATCGAAAACAATACGAAAATGTAAACATTTCCTATACGT
AGTATATAGAGACAAAATAGAAGAAACCGTTCATAATTTTCTGACCAATGAAGAATCATCAACGCTATCA
CTTTCTGTTCACAAAGTATGCGCAATCCACATCGGTATAGAATATAATCGGGGATGCCTTTATCTTGAAA
AAATGCACCCGCAGCTTCGCTAGTAATCAGTAAACGCGGGAAGTGGAGTCAGGCTTTTTTTATGGAAGAG
AAAATAGACACCAAAGTAGCCTTCTTCTAACCTTAACGGACCTACAGTGCAAAAAGTTATCAAGAGACTG
CATTATAGAGCGCACAAAGGAGAAAAAAAGTAATCTAAGATGCTTTGTTAGAAAAATAGCGCTCTCGGGA
TGCATTTTTGTAGAACAAAAAAGAAGTATAGATTCTTTGTTGGTAAAATAGCGCTCTCGCGTTGCATTTC
TGTTCTGTAAAAATGCAGCTCAGATTCTTTGTTTGAAAAATTAGCGCTCTCGCGTTGCATTTTTGTTTTA
CAAAAATGAAGCACAGATTCTTCGTTGGTAAAATAGCGCTTTCGCGTTGCATTTCTGTTCTGTAAAAATG
CAGCTCAGATTCTTTGTTTGAAAAATTAGCGCTCTCGCGTTGCATTTTTGTTCTACAAAATGAAGCACAG
ATGCTTCGTTCAGGTGGCACTTTTCGGGGAAATGTGCGCGGAACCCCTATTTGTTTATTTTTCTAAATAC
ATTCAAATATGTATCCGCTCATGAGACAATAACCCTGATAAATGCTTCAATAATATTGAAAAAGGAAGAG
TATGAGTATTCAACATTTCCGTGTCGCCCTTATTCCCTTTTTTGCGGCATTTTGCCTTCCTGTTTTTGCT
CACCCAGAAACGCTGGTGAAAGTAAAAGATGCTGAAGATCAGTTGGGTGCACGAGTGGGTTACATCGAAC
TGGATCTCAACAGCGGTAAGATCCTTGAGAGTTTTCGCCCCGAAGAACGTTTTCCAATGATGAGCACTTT
TAAAGTTCTGCTATGTGGCGCGGTATTATCCCGTATTGACGCCGGGCAAGAGCAACTCGGTCGCCGCATA
CACTATTCTCAGAATGACTTGGTTGAGTACTCACCAGTCACAGAAAAGCATCTTACGGATGGCATGACAG
TAAGAGAATTATGCAGTGCTGCCATAACCATGAGTGATAACACTGCGGCCAACTTACTTCTGACAACGAT
CGGAGGACCGAAGGAGCTAACCGCTTTTTTGCACAACATGGGGGATCATGTAACTCGCCTTGATCGTTGG
GAACCGGAGCTGAATGAAGCCATACCAAACGACGAGCGTGACACCACGATGCCTGTAGCAATGGCAACAA
CGTTGCGCAAACTATTAACTGGCGAACTACTTACTCTAGCTTCCCGGCAACAATTAATAGACTGGATGGA
GGCGGATAAAGTTGCAGGACCACTTCTGCGCTCGGCCCTTCCGGCTGGCTGGTTTATTGCTGATAAATCT
GGAGCCGGTGAGCGTGGGTCTCGCGGTATCATTGCAGCACTGGGGCCAGATGGTAAGCCCTCCCGTATCG
TAGTTATCTACACGACGGGGAGTCAGGCAACTATGGATGAACGAAATAGACAGATCGCTGAGATAGGTGC
CTCACTGATTAAGCATTGGTAACTGTCAGACCAAGTTTACTCATATATACTTTAGATTGATTTAAAACTT
CATTTTTAATTTAAAAGGATCTAGGTGAAGATCCTTTTTGATAATCTCATGACCAAAATCCCTTAACGTG
AGTTTTCGTTCCACTGAGCGTCAGACCCCGTAGAAAAGATCAAAGGATCTTCTTGAGATCCTTTTTTTCT
GCGCGTAATCTGCTGCTTGCAAACAAAAAAACCACCGCTACCAGCGGTGGTTTGTTTGCCGGATCAAGAG
CTACCAACTCTTTTTCCGAAGGTAACTGGCTTCAGCAGAGCGCAGATACCAAATACTGTCCTTCTAGTGT
AGCCGTAGTTAGGCCACCACTTCAAGAACTCTGTAGCACCGCCTACATACCTCGCTCTGCTAATCCTGTT
ACCAGTGGCTGCTGCCAGTGGCGATAAGTCGTGTCTTACCGGGTTGGACTCAAGACGATAGTTACCGGAT
AAGGCGCAGCGGTCGGGCTGAACGGGGGGTTCGTGCACACAGCCCAGCTTGGAGCGAACGACCTACACCG
AACTGAGATACCTACAGCGTGAGCTATGAGAAAGCGCCACGCTTCCCGAAGGGAGAAAGGCGGACAGGTA
TCCGGTAAGCGGCAGGGTCGGAACAGGAGAGCGCACGAGGGAGCTTCCAGGGGGAAACGCCTGGTATCTT
TATAGTCCTGTCGGGTTTCGCCACCTCTGACTTGAGCGTCGATTTTTGTGATGCTCGTCAGGGGGGCGGA
GCCTATGGAAAAACGCCAGCAACGCGGCCTTTTTACGGTTCCTGGCCTTTTGCTGGCCTTTTGCTCACAT
GTTCTTTCCTGCGTTATCCCCTGATTCTGTGGATAACCGTATTACCGCCTTTGAGTGAGCTGATACCGCT
CGCCGCAGCCGAACGACCGAGCGCAGCGAGTCAGTGAGCGAGGAAGCGGAAGAGCGCCCAATACGCAAAC
CGCCTCTCCCCGCGCGTTGGCCGATTCATTAATGCAGCTGGCACGACAGGTTTCCCGACTGGAAAGCGGG
CAGTGAGCGCAACGCAATTAATGTGAGTTACCTCACTCATTAGGCACCCCAGGCTTTACACTTTATGCTT
CCGGCTCCTATGTTGTGTGGAATTGTGAGCGGATAACAATTTCACACAGGAAACAGCTATGACCATGATT
ACGCCAAGCGCGCAATTAACCCTCACTAAAGGGAACAAAAGCTGGAGCTCTAGTACGGATTAGAAGCCGC
CGAGCGGGCGACAGCCCTCCGACGGAAGACTCTCCTCCGTGCGTCCTCGTCTTCACCGGTCGCGTTCCTG
AAACGCAGATGTGCCTCGCGCCGCACTGCTCCGAACAATAAAGATTCTACAATACTAGCTTTTATGGTTA
TGAAGAGGAAAAATTGGCAGTAACCTGGCCCCACAAACCTTCAAATTAACGAATCAAATTAACAACCATA
GGATGATAATGCGATTAGTTTTTTAGCCTTATTTCTGGGGTAATTAATCAGCGAAGCGATGATTTTTGAT
CTATTAACAGATATATAAATGGAAAAGCTGCATAACCACTTTAACTAATACTTTCAACATTTTCAGTTTG
TATTACTTCTTATTCAAATGTCATAAAAGTATCAACAAAAAATTGTTAATATACCTCTATACTTTAACGT
CAAGGAGAAAAAACCCCGGATTCTAGAACTAGTGGATCCCCCGGGACAAAATGGTGAGCAAGGGCGAGGA
GCTGTTCACCGGGGTGGTGCCCATCCTGGTCGAGCTGGACGGCGACGTAAACGGCCACAAGTTCAGCGTG
TCCGGCGAGGGCGAGGGCGATGCCACCTACGGCAAGCTGACCCTGAAGTTCATCTGCACCACCGGCAAGC
TGCCCGTGCCCTGGCCCACCCTCGTGACCACCTTCGGCTACGGCCTGCAGTGCTTCGCCCGCTACCCCGA
CCACATGAAGCAGCACGACTTCTTCAAGTCCGCCATGCCCGAAGGCTACGTCCAGGAGCGCACCATCTTC
TTCAAGGACGACGGCAACTACAAGACCCGCGCCGAGGTGAAGTTCGAGGGCGACACCCTGGTGAACCGCA
TCGAGCTGAAGGGCATCGACTTCAAGGAGGACGGCAACATCCTGGGGCACAAGCTGGAGTACAACTACAA
CAGCCACAACGTCTATATCATGGCCGACAAGCAGAAGAACGGCATCAAGGTGAACTTCAAGATCCGCCAC
AACATCGAGGACGGCAGCGTGCAGCTCGCCGACCACTACCAGCAGAACACCCCCATCGGCGACGGCCCCG
TGCTGCTGCCCGACAACCACTACCTGAGCTACCAGTCCGCCCTGAGCAAAGACCCCAACGAGAAGCGCGA
TCACATGGTCCTGCTGGAGTTCGTGACCGCCGCCGGGATCACTCTCGGCATGGACGAGCTGTACAAGGGT
GGACCAGGTGGTGGACATCAAACAAGTTTGTACAAAAAAGCTGAACGAGAAACGTAAAATGATATAAATA
TCAATATATTAAATTAGATTTTGCATAAAAAACAGACTACATAATACTGTAAAACACAACATATCCAGTC
ACTATGGCGGCCGCATTAGGCACCCCAGGCTTTACACTTTATGCTTCCGGCTCGTATAATGTGTGGATTT
TGAGTTAGGATCCGTCGAGATTTTCAGGAGCTAAGGAAGCTAAAATGGAGAAAAAAATCACTGGATATAC
CACCGTTGATATATCCCAATGGCATCGTAAAGAACATTTTGAGGCATTTCAGTCAGTTGCTCAATGTACC
TATAACCAGACCGTTCAGCTGGATATTACGGCCTTTTTAAAGACCGTAAAGAAAAATAAGCACAAGTTTT
ATCCGGCCTTTATTCACATTCTTGCCCGCCTGATGAATGCTCATCCGGAATTCCGTATGGCAATGAAAGA
CGGTGAGCTGGTGATATGGGATAGTGTTCACCCTTGTTACACCGTTTTCCATGAGCAAACTGAAACGTTT
TCATCGCTCTGGAGTGAATACCACGACGATTTCCGGCAGTTTCTACACATATATTCGCAAGATGTGGCGT
GTTACGGTGAAAACCTGGCCTATTTCCCTAAAGGGTTTATTGAGAATATGTTTTTCGTCTCAGCCAATCC
CTGGGTGAGTTTCACCAGTTTTGATTTAAACGTGGCCAATATGGACAACTTCTTCGCCCCCGTTTTCACC
ATGGGCAAATATTATACGCAAGGCGACAAGGTGCTGATGCCGCTGGCGATTCAGGTTCATCATGCCGTCT
GTGATGGCTTCCATGTCGGCAGAATGCTTAATGAATTACAACAGTACTGCGATGAGTGGCAGGGCGGGGC
GTAAACGCCGCGTGGATCCGGCTTACTAAAAGCCAGATAACAGTATGCGTATTTGCGCGCTGATTTTTGC
GGTATAAGAATATATACTGATATGTATACCCGAAGTATGTCAAAAAGAGGTATGCTATGAAGCAGCGTAT
TACAGTGACAGTTGACAGCGACAGCTATCAGTTGCTCAAGGCATATATGATGTCAATATCTCCGGTCTGG
TAAGCACAACCATGCAGAATGAAGCCCGTCGTCTGCGTGCCGAACGCTGGAAAGCGGAAAATCAGGAAGG
GATGGCTGAGGTCGCCCGGTTTATTGAAATGAACGGCTCTTTTGCTGACGAGAACAGGGGCTGGTGAAAT
GCAGTTTAAGGTTTACACCTATAAAAGAGAGAGCCGTTATCGTCTGTTTGTGGATGTACAGAGTGATATT
ATTGACACGCCCGGGCGACGGATGGTGATCCCCCTGGCCAGTGCACGTCTGCTGTCAGATAAAGTCTCCC
GTGAACTTTACCCGGTGGTGCATATCGGGGATGAAAGCTGGCGCATGATGACCACCGATATGGCCAGTGT
GCCGGTCTCCGTTATCGGGGAAGAAGTGGCTGATCTCAGCCACCGCGAAAATGACATCAAAAACGCCATT
AACCTGATGTTCTGGGGAATATAAATGTCAGGCTCCCTTATACACAGCCAGTCTGCAGGTCGACCATAGT
GACTGGATATGTTGTGTTTTACAGTATTATGTAGTCTGTTTTTTATGCAAAATCTAATTTAATATATTGA
TATTTATATCATTTTACGTTTCTCGTTCAGCTTTCTTGTACAAAGTGGTTCGATGTCATGTAATTAGTTA
TGTCACGCTTACATTCACGCCCTCCCCCCACATCCGCTCTAACCGAAAAGGAAGGAGTTAGACAACCTGA
AGTCTAGGTCCCTATTTATTTTTTTATAGTTATGTTAGTATTAAGAACGTTATTTATATTTCAAATTTTT
CTTTTTTTTCTGTACAGACGCGTGTACGCATGTAACATTATACTGAAAACCTTGCTTGAGAAGGTTTTGG
GACGCTCGAAGGCTTTAATTTGCGGCCGGTACCCAATTCGCCCTATAGTGAGTCGTATTACGCGCGCTCA
CTGGCCGTCGTTTTACAACGTCGTGACTGGGAAAACCCTGGCGTTACCCAACTTAATCGCCTTGCAGCAC
ATCCCCCTTTCGCCAGCTGGCGTAATAGCGAAGAGGCCCGCACCGATCGCCCTTCCCAACAGTTGCGCAG
CCTGAATGGCGAATGGCGCG
[124 nt withheld, positions 7021-7144]
C
[91 nt withheld, positions 7146-7236]
A
[49 nt withheld, positions 7238-7286]
CCTTTGACGTTGGAGTCCACGTTCTTT
[37 nt withheld, positions 7314-7350]
ACCCTATCTCGGTCTATTCTTTTGATTTATAAGGGATTTTGCCGATTTCGGCCTATTGGTTAAAAAATGA
GCTGATTTAACAAAAATTTAACGCGAATTTTAACAAAATATTAACGTTTACAATTTCCTGATGCGGTATT
TTCTCCTTACGCATCTGTGCGGTATTTCACACCGCATAGATCCGTCGAGTTCAAGAGAAAAAAAAAGAAA
AAGCAAAAAGAAAAAAGGAAAGCGCGCCTCGTTCAGAATGACACGTATAGAATGATGCATTACCTTGTCA
TCTTCAGTATCATACTGTTCGTATACATACTTACTGACATTCATAGGTATACATATATACACATGTATAT
ATATCGTATGCTGCAGCTTTAAATAATCGGTGTCACTACATAAGAACACCTTTGGTGGAGGGAACATCGT
TGGTACCATTGGGCGAGGTGGCTTCTCTTATGGCAACCGCAAGAGCCTTGAACGCACTCTCACTACGGTG
ATGATCATTCTTGCCTCGCAGACAATCAACGTGGAGGGTAATTCTGCTAGCCTCTGCAAAGCTTTCAAGA
AAATGCGGGATCATCTCGCAAGAGAGATCTCCTACTTTCTCCCTTTGCAAACCAAGTTCGACAACTGCGT
ACGGCCTGTTCGAAAGATCTACCACCGCTCTGGAAAGTGCCTCATCCAAAGGCGCAAATCCTGATCCAAA
CCTTTTTACTCCACGCGCCAGTAGGGCCTCTTTAAAAGCTTGACCGAGAGCAATCCCGCAGTCTTCAGTG
GTGTGATGGTCGTCTATGTGTAAGTCACCAATGCACTCAACGATTAGCGACCAGCCGGAATGCTTGGCCA
GAGCATGTATCATATGGTCCAGAAACCCTATACCTGTGTGGACGTTAATCACTTGCGATTGTGTGGCCTG
TTCTGCTACTGCTTCTGCCTCTTTTTCTGGGAAGATCGAGTGCTCTATCGCTAGGGGACCACCCTTTAAA
GAGATCGCAATCTGAATCTTGGTTTCATTTGTAATACGCTTTACTAGGGCTTTCTGCTCTGTCATCTTTG
CCTTCGTTTATCTTGCCTGCTCATTTTTTAGTATATTCTTCGAAGAAATCACATTACTTTATATAATGTA
TAATTCATTATGTGATAATGCCAATCGCTAAGAAAAAAAAAGAGTCATCCGCTAGGGGAAAAAAAAAAAT
GAAAATCATTACCGAGGCATAAAAAAATATAGAGTGTACTAGAGGAGGCCAAGAGTAATAGAAAAAGAAA
ATTGCGGGAAAGGACTGTGTTATGACTTCCCTGACTAATGCCGTGTTCAAACGATACCTGGCAGTGACTC
CTAGCGCTCACCAAGCTCTTAAAACGGGAATTTATGGTGCACTCTCAGTACAATCTGCTCTGATGCCGCA
TAGTTAAGCCAGCCCCGACACCCGCCAACACCCGCTGACGCGCCCTGACGGGCTTGTCTGCTCCCGGCAT
CCGCTTACAGACAAGCTGTGACCGTCTCCGGGAGCTGCATGTGTCAGAGGTTTTCACCGTCATCACCGAA
ACGCGCGA
Features (pLannotate 1.2.2; 29 found; start..end, strand, type, name):
     68..1410    +  rep_origin     2μ ori: yeast 2μ plasmid origin of replication
   1437..1541    +  promoter       AmpR promoter: bla
   1542..2402    +  CDS            AmpR: β-lactamase; bla; confers resistance to ampicillin, carbenicillin, and related antibiotics
   2573..3161    +  rep_origin     ori: high-copy-number ColE1/pMB1/pBR322/pUC origin of replication
   3344..3436    +  CDS            lacI (fragment): lac repressor; lacI; The lac repressor binds to the lac operator to inhibit transcription in E. coli. This inhibition can be relieved by adding lactose or isopropyl-β-D-thiogalactopyranoside (IPTG).
   3449..3470    +  protein_bind   CAP binding site: CAP binding activates transcription in the presence of cAMP. E. coli catabolite activator protein
   3485..3515    +  promoter       lac promoter: promoter for the E. coli lac operon
   3523..3539    +  protein_bind   lac operator: The lac repressor binds to the lac operator to inhibit transcription in E. coli. This inhibition can be relieved by adding lactose or isopropyl-β-D-thiogalactopyranoside (IPTG). lac repressor encoded by lacI
   3584..3602    +  promoter       T3 promoter: promoter for bacteriophage T3 RNA polymerase
   3626..4067    +  promoter       GAL1 promoter: S. cerevisiae GAL1; inducible promoter, regulated by Gal4
   4082..4105    +  misc_feature   MCS (fragment): pBluescript multiple cloning site
   4111..4827    +  CDS            EYFP: EYFP is a basic (constitutively fluorescent) green/yellow fluorescent protein published in 1996, derived from Aequorea victoria. It is reported to be a very rapidly-maturing weak dimer with high acid sensitivity.
   4852..4976    +  protein_bind   attR1: mutant version of attR; recombination site for the Gateway® LR reaction LR Clonase™
   5001..5031    +  promoter       lac UV5 promoter: E. coli lac promoter with an "up" mutation
   5055..5084    +  promoter       cat promoter (fragment): promoter of the E. coli cat gene encoding chloramphenicol acetyltransferase
   5085..5744    +  CDS            CmR: chloramphenicol acetyltransferase; cat; confers resistance to chloramphenicol
   5926..6084    +  CDS            ccdA (fragment): CCDA_ECO57 - Also known as H, letA. Experimental evidence at protein level: Swiss-Prot protein existence level 1. Antitoxin component of a type II toxin-antitoxin (TA) system which inhibits the post-segregational killing (PSK) of plasmid-free cells, also referred to as a plasmid addiction system. Binds to and blocks the activity of CcdB; will also remove bound CcdB protein from the CcdB-GyrA complex by forming a CcdA-CcdB complex, a process termed rejuvenation. Functions as a transcriptional corepressor for the ccdAB operon, repression also requires CcdB (By similarity). From Escherichia coli
   6089..6391    +  CDS            ccdB: CCDB_ECOLI - Also known as G, letB, letD. Experimental evidence at protein level: Swiss-Prot protein existence level 1. Toxic component of a type II toxin-antitoxin (TA) system, functioning in plasmid maintainence. Responsible for the post- segregational killing (PSK) of plasmid-free cells, also referred to as a plasmid addiction system. Half-life of over 2 hours. Cell killing by CcdB is accompanied by filamentation, defects in chromosome and plasmid segregation, defects in cell division, formation of anucleate cells, decreased DNA synthesis and plasmid loss. Interferes with the activity of DN
   6435..6559    -  protein_bind   attR2: mutant version of attR; recombination site for the Gateway® LR reaction LR Clonase™
   6566..6813    +  terminator     CYC1 terminator: S. cerevisiae CYC1; transcription terminator for CYC1
   6832..6850    -  promoter       T7 promoter: promoter for bacteriophage T7 RNA polymerase
   6858..7013    +  CDS            lacZα (fragment): LacZα fragment of β-galactosidase; lacZ fragment
   7021..7476    +  rep_origin     f1 ori (sequence partly withheld): f1 bacteriophage origin of replication; arrow indicates direction of (+) strand synthesis
   7477..7528    -  misc_feature   bom (fragment): basis of mobility region from pBR322
   7736..8395    -  CDS            HIS3: imidazoleglycerol-phosphate dehydratase, required for histidine biosynthesis; S. cerevisiae HIS3; yeast auxotrophic marker
   8396..8582    -  promoter       HIS3 promoter: S. cerevisiae HIS3
   8632..8712    +  CDS            MRM1 (fragment): MRM1_YEAST - Also known as PET56 From Saccharomyces cerevisiae (strain ATCC 204508 / S288c) (Baker's yeast).
   8713..8762    -  misc_feature   bom (fragment): basis of mobility region from pBR322
   8864..1       -  CDS            rop (fragment) (across the origin): Rop protein, which maintains plasmids at low copy number; rop
