[The description below was written by a language model from this plasmid's Addgene catalogue record and pLannotate feature annotations shown in this document.]
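Description:
pAG423GAL-EYFP-ccdB is an empty Gateway destination vector for protein expression in Saccharomyces cerevisiae, built on the pRS423 backbone. It is an E. coli–yeast shuttle plasmid. In yeast it replicates episomally from the 2μ origin and is selected through the HIS3 auxotrophic marker, expressed from its own promoter. In bacteria it uses a high-copy ColE1/pUC-type origin with ampicillin resistance. An f1 origin, flanking T3 and T7 promoters, and lac/lacZα fragments are carried over from the pBluescript-derived parent backbone.

The expression unit consists of the galactose-inducible, Gal4-regulated GAL1 promoter, followed by an EYFP coding sequence, the Gateway cassette, and the CYC1 transcription terminator. The cassette is bounded by attR1 and attR2 and contains a chloramphenicol acetyltransferase gene and the ccdB toxin gene, along with a ccdA fragment. In an LR Clonase reaction with an attL-flanked entry clone, the cassette is exchanged for the gene of interest. This places the gene downstream of EYFP, so the product carries an N-terminal yellow fluorescent tag. Because CcdB poisons DNA gyrase in ordinary E. coli strains, unrecombined vector is counter-selected after the reaction. The empty vector itself must therefore be propagated in a ccdB-tolerant strain, where dual chloramphenicol and ampicillin selection maintains the cassette.

The plasmid belongs to a suite of yeast Gateway vectors designed for high-throughput genetic analysis. It suits inducible expression from a 2μ plasmid of EYFP-tagged proteins, for example to follow their localisation or abundance by fluorescence. The depositor notes that the full sequence is provided for reference only and may not match the physical plasmid exactly.
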