Addgene plasmid #14341: pAG423GAL-EYFP-ccdB
Purpose: (Empty Backbone)
Depositing lab: Susan Lindquist. Depositing organization: Whitehead Institute for Biomedical Research. Publication: A suite of Gateway cloning vectors for high-throughput genetic analysis in Saccharomyces cerevisiae. Alberti S, Gitler AD, Lindquist S. Yeast. 2007 Oct . 24(10):913-9. 10.1002/yea.1502 PubMed 17583893.
Backbone
  Vector backbone: pRS423
  Vector type: Yeast Expression ; Gateway Destination
  Selectable markers: HIS3
Growth in bacteria
  Bacterial resistance: Chloramphenicol and Ampicillin, 25 & 100 μg/mL
  Growth temperature: 37°C
  Growth strain: ccdB Survival
  Growth instructions: DB3.1, ccdB Survival
  Copy number: Unknown
Gene/Insert
  Gene/Insert name: None
  Tag / fusion protein: EYFP (N terminal on backbone)
  Cloning method: Gateway Cloning
  Sequencing primers: 5′ EGFP-C
Terms and licenses: Academic/Nonprofit Terms; Industry Terms: Not Available to Industry
Depositor comments: Type of plasmid: 2-micron. This plasmid contains the Gateway technology from Invitrogen; Invitrogen requires purchasing of Gateway Clonase for carrying out the Gateway recombinational cloning reaction http://www.invitrogen.com Please note that the full plasmid sequence is provided as a reference only, and may not match the exact sequence of the plasmid.
How to cite: pAG423GAL-EYFP-ccdB was a gift from Susan Lindquist (Addgene plasmid # 14341 ; http://n2t.net/addgene:14341 ; RRID:Addgene_14341)
