>Addgene plasmid #14341 | pAG423GAL-EYFP-ccdB | addgene partial sequence | sequence record 20914 | 14341 with pRS_marker
TTTTAAGAGCTTGGTGAGCGCTAGGAGTCACTGCCAGGTATCGTTTGAACACGGCATTAGTCAGGGAAGT
CATAACACAGTCCTTTCCCGCAATTTTCTTTTTCTATTACTCTTGGCCTCCTCTAGTACACTCTATATTT
TTTTATGCCTCGGTAATGATTTTCATTTTTTTTTTTCCACCTAGCGGATGACTCTTTTTTTTTCTTAGCG
ATTGGCATTATCACATAATGAATTATACATTATATAAAGTAATGTGATTTCTTCGAAGAATATACTAAAA
AATGAGCAGGCAAGATAAACGAAGGCAAAGATGACAGAGCAGAAAGCCCTAGTAAAGCGTATTACAAATG
AAACCAAGATTCAGATTGCGATCTCTTTAAAGGGTGGTCCCCTAGCGATAGAGCACTCGATCTTCCCAGA
AAAAGAGGCAGAAGCAGTAGCAGAACAGGCCACACAATCGCAAGTGATTAACGTCCACACAGGTATAGGG
TTTCTGGACCATATGATACATGCTCTGGCCAAGCATTCCGGCTGGTCGCTAATCGTTGAGTGCATTGGTG
ACTTACACATAGACGACCATCACACCACTGAAGACTGCGGGATTGCTCTCGGTCA
