>Addgene plasmid #14341 | pAG423GAL-EYFP-ccdB | addgene partial sequence | sequence record 20915 | 14341 with EXFP-R
TAGCCTTCGGGCATGGCGGACTTGAAGAAGTCGTGCTGCTTCATGTGGTCGGGGTAGCGGGCGAAGCACT
GCAGGCCGTAGCCGAAGGTGGTCACGAGGGTGGGCCAGGGCACGGGCAGCTTGCCGGTGGTGCAGATGAA
CTTCAGGGTCAGCTTGCCGTAGGTGGCATCGCCCTCGCCCTCGCCGGACACGCTGAACTTGTGGCCGTTT
ACGTCGCCGTCCAGCTCGACCAGGATGGGCACCACCCCGGTGAACAGCTCCTCGCCCTTGCTCACCATTT
TGTCCCGGGGGATCCACTAGTTCTAGAATCCGGGGTTTTTTCTCCTTGACGTTAAAGTATAGAGGTATAT
TAACAATTTTTTGTTGATACTTTTATTACATTTGAATAAGAAGTAATACAAACCGAAAATGTTGAAAGTA
TTAGTTAAAGTGGTTATGCAGTTTTTGCATTTATATATCTGTTAATAGATCAAAAATCATCGCTTCGCTG
ATTAATTACCCCAGAAATAAGGCTAAAAAACTAATCGCATTATCATCCTATGGTTGTTAATTTGATTCGT
TCATTTGAAGGTTTGTGGG
